>Addgene plasmid #44805 | pFSBC41 | depositor full sequence | sequence record 61413 | pFSBC41 sequence 2406 bps
GCGCCCAATACGCAAACCGCCTCTCCCCGCGCGTTGGCCGATTCATTAATGCAGCTGGCACGACAGGTTT
CCCGACTGGAAAGCGGGCAGTGAGCGCAACGCAATTAAAATGATACGGCGACCACCGAGATCTACACTCT
TTCCCTACACGACGCTCTTCCGATCTTCATGGGTAAAACGACGGCCAGTTACGCATCTGTGCGGTATTTC
ACACCGCATATGGTGCACTCTCAGTACAATCTGCTCTGATGCCGCATAGTTAAGCCAGCCCCGACACCCG
CCAACACCCGCTGACGCGCCCTGACGGGCTTGTCTGCTCCCGGCATCCGCTTACAGACAAGCTGTGACCG
TCTCCGGGAGCTGCATGTGTCAGAGGTTTTCACCGTCATCACCGAAACGCGCGAGACGAAAGGGCCTCGT
GATACGCCTATTTTTATAGGTTAATGTCATGATAATAATGGTTTCTTAGACGTCAGGTGGCACTTTTCGG
GGAAATGTGCGCGGAACCCCTATTTGTTTATTTTTCTAAATACATTCAAATATGTATCCGCTCATGAGAC
AATAACCCTGATAAATGCTTCAATAATATTGAAAAAGGAAGAGTATGAGTATTCAACATTTCCGTGTCGC
CCTTATTCCCTTTTTTGCGGCATTTTGCCTTCCTGTTTTTGCTCACCCAGAAACGCTGGTGAAAGTAAAA
GATGCTGAAGATCAGTTGGGTGCACGAGTGGGTTACATCGAACTGGATCTCAACAGCGGTAAGATCCTTG
AGAGTTTTCGCCCCGAAGAACGTTTTCCAATGATGAGCACTTTTAAAGTTCTGCTATGTGGCGCGGTATT
ATCCCGTATTGACGCCGGGCAAGAGCAACTCGGTCGCCGCATACACTATTCTCAGAATGACTTGGTTGAG
TACTCACCAGTCACAGAAAAGCATCTTACGGATGGCATGACAGTAAGAGAATTATGCAGTGCTGCCATAA
CCATGAGTGATAACACTGCGGCCAACTTACTTCTGACAACGATCGGAGGACCGAAGGAGCTAACCGCTTT
TTTGCACAACATGGGGGATCATGTAACTCGCCTTGATCGTTGGGAACCGGAGCTGAATGAAGCCATACCA
AACGACGAGCGTGACACCACGATGCCTGTAGCAATGGCAACAACGTTGCGCAAACTATTAACTGGCGAAC
TACTTACTCTAGCTTCCCGGCAACAATTAATAGACTGGATGGAGGCGGATAAAGTTGCAGGACCACTTCT
GCGCTCGGCCCTTCCGGCTGGCTGGTTTATTGCTGATAAATCTGGAGCCGGTGAGCGTGGGTCTCGCGGT
ATCATTGCAGCACTGGGGCCAGATGGTAAGCCCTCCCGTATCGTAGTTATCTACACGACGGGGAGTCAGG
CAACTATGGATGAACGAAATAGACAGATCGCTGAGATAGGTGCCTCACTGATTAAGCATTGGTAACTGTC
AGACCAAGTTTACTCATATATACTTTAGATTGATTTAAAACTTCATTTTTAATTTAAAAGGATCTAGGTG
AAGATCCTTTTTGATAATCTCATGACCAAAATCCCTTAACGTGAGTTTTCGTTCCACTGAGCGTCAGACC
CCGTAGAAAAGATCAAAGGATCTTCTTGAGATCCTTTTTTTCTGCGCGTAATCTGCTGCTTGCAAACAAA
AAAACCACCGCTACCAGCGGTGGTTTGTTTGCCGGATCAAGAGCTACCAACTCTTTTTCCGAAGGTAACT
GGCTTCAGCAGAGCGCAGATACCAAATACTGTTCTTCTAGTGTAGCCGTAGTTAGGCCACCACTTCAAGA
ACTCTGTAGCACCGCCTACATACCTCGCTCTGCTAATCCTGTTACCAGTGGCTGCTGCCAGTGGCGATAA
GTCGTGTCTTACCGGGTTGGACTCAAGACGATAGTTACCGGATAAGGCGCAGCGGTCGGGCTGAACGGGG
GGTTCGTGCACACAGCCCAGCTTGGAGCGAACGACCTACACCGAACTGAGATACCTACAGCGTGAGCTAT
GAGAAAGCGCCACGCTTCCCGAAGGGAGAAAGGCGGACAGGTATCCGGTAAGCGGCAGGGTCGGAACAGG
AGAGCGCACGAGGGAGCTTCCAGGGGGAAACGCCTGGTATCTTTATAGTCCTGTCGGGTTTCGCCACCTC
TGACTTGAGCGTCGATTTTTGTGATGCTCGTCAGGGGGGCGGAGCCTATGGAAAAACGCCAGCAACGCGG
CATTTTTACGGTTCCTGGCCTTTTGCTGGCCTTTTGCTCACATGTTCTTTCCTGCGTTATCCCCTGATTC
TGTGGATAACCGTATTACCGCCTTTGAGTGAGCTGATACCGCTCGCCGCAGCCGAACGACCGAGCGCAGC
GAGTCAGTGAGCGAGGAAGCGGAAGA
Features (pLannotate 1.2.2; 7 found; start..end, strand, type, name):
      1..93      +  CDS            lacI (fragment): lac repressor; lacI; The lac repressor binds to the lac operator to inhibit transcription in E. coli. This inhibition can be relieved by adding lactose or isopropyl-β-D-thiogalactopyranoside (IPTG).
    173..189     -  CDS            lacZα (fragment): LacZα fragment of β-galactosidase; lacZ fragment
    189..268     -  misc_feature   bom (fragment): basis of mobility region from pBR322
    370..405     -  CDS            rop (fragment): Rop protein, which maintains plasmids at low copy number; rop
    500..604     +  promoter       AmpR promoter: bla
    605..1465    +  CDS            AmpR: β-lactamase; bla; confers resistance to ampicillin, carbenicillin, and related antibiotics
   1636..2224    +  rep_origin     ori: high-copy-number ColE1/pMB1/pBR322/pUC origin of replication
