[The description below was written by a language model from this plasmid's Addgene catalogue record and pLannotate feature annotations shown in this document.]
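Description:
pFSBC41 is a small (about 2.4 kb) high-copy bacterial plasmid built on a pUC19 backbone, one of a series of barcode-carrying template plasmids made for the FREQ-Seq method. It is propagated in E. coli using the ColE1/pMB1-type pUC origin of replication and is selected with ampicillin through the β-lactamase gene (AmpR), which is driven by its native bla promoter. These are the only complete functional elements the annotation identifies. The remaining hits are short fragments of lacI, lacZα, the pBR322 bom region and rop. They appear to be backbone remnants rather than working genes, consistent with a plasmid trimmed below the size of standard pUC19. No expression cassette, reporter or eukaryotic element is present.

The payload is a short synthetic insert carrying a single six-nucleotide FREQ-Seq barcode that distinguishes this plasmid from its siblings in the set. The feature table does not annotate the barcode or any flanking adapter sequence, so the record does not show its exact position or surrounding context. The cloning method is also unrecorded.

According to the depositor, the plasmids serve as templates for generating bridging primers that carry Illumina-compatible barcodes. These primers are used to prepare amplicon libraries for allele frequency sequencing. FREQ-Seq determines the relative abundance of alleles directly from mixed populations with minimal library preparation. Using different barcode plasmids from the series allows many samples to be tagged, pooled and sequenced together.
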