Addgene plasmid #44805: pFSBC41
Depositing lab: Christopher Marx. Depositing organization: Harvard University. Publication: FREQ-Seq: a rapid, cost-effective, sequencing-based method to determine allele frequencies directly from mixed populations. Chubiz LM, Lee MC, Delaney NF, Marx CJ. PLoS One. 2012;7(10):e47959. doi: 10.1371/journal.pone.0047959. Epub 2012 Oct 31. PubMed 23118913.
Backbone
  Vector backbone: pUC19
Growth in bacteria
  Bacterial resistance: Ampicillin, 100 μg/mL
  Growth temperature: 37°C
  Growth strain: DH10B
  Copy number: High Copy
Gene/Insert
  Gene/Insert name: FREQ-Seq Barcode: TCATGG
  Species: Synthetic
  Cloning method: Unknown
  Sequencing primers: 5′ pBR322ori-F
Terms and licenses: Academic/Nonprofit Terms; Industry Terms: Not Available to Industry
Depositor comments: These plasmids are used to generate bridging primers with Illumina-compatible barcodes for allele frequency sequencing (FREQ-Seq). Similar to RNA-Seq, the FREQ-Seq method can rapidly determine allele frequencies directly from mixed populations with minimal library preparation.
How to cite: pFSBC41 was a gift from Christopher Marx (Addgene plasmid # 44805 ; http://n2t.net/addgene:44805 ; RRID:Addgene_44805)
