>Addgene plasmid #44805 | pFSBC41 | addgene partial sequence | sequence record 62997 | pBR322ori-F 5'-GGGAAACGCCTGGTATCTTT-3'
ATTTTTGTGATGCTCGTCAGGGGGGCGGAGCCTATGGAAAAACGCCAGCAACGCGGCATTTTTACGGTTC
CTGGCCTTTTGCTGGCCTTTTGCTCACATGTTCTTTCCTGCGTTATCCCCTGATTCTGTGGATAACCGTA
TTACCGCCTTTGAGTGAGCTGATACCGCTCGCCGCAGCCGAACGACCGAGCGCAGCGAGTCAGTGAGCGA
GGAAGCGGAAGAGCGCCCAATACGCAAACCGCCTCTCCCCGCGCGTTGGCCGATTCATTAATGCAGCTGG
CACGACAGGTTTCCCGACTGGAAAGCGGGCAGTGAGCGCAACGCAATTAAAATGATACGGCGACCACCGA
GATCTACACTCTTTCCCTACACGACGCTCTTCCGATCTTCATGGGTAAAACGACGGCCAGTTACGCATCT
GTGCGGTATTTCACACCGCATATGGTGCACTCTCAGTACAATCTGCTCTGATGCCGCATAGTTAAGCCAG
CCCCGACACCCGCCAACACCCGCTGACGCGCCCTGACGGGCTTGTCTGCTCCCGGCATCCGCTTACAGAC
AAGCTGTGACCGTCTCCGGGAGCTGCATGTGTCAGAGGTTTTCACCGTCATCACCGAAACGCGCGAGACG
AAAGGGCCTCGTGATACGCCTATTTTTATAGGTTAATGTCATGATAATAATGGTTTCTTAGACGTCAGGT
GGCACTTTTCGGGGAAATGTGCGCGGAACCCCTATTTGTTTATTTTTCTAAATACATTCAAATATGTATC
CGCTCATGAGACAATAACCCTGATAAATGCTTCAATAATA
